Addgene plasmid #168676: pDONR223 HCoV-NL63 NSP10_stop
Purpose: Gateway-compatible Entry vector
Depositing lab: Fritz Roth. Depositing organization: Sinai Health System. Publication: A resource of human coronavirus protein-coding sequences in a flexible, multipurpose Gateway Entry clone collection. Weller B, Lin CW, Pogoutse O, Sauer M, Marin-de la Rosa N, Strobel A, Young V, Knapp JJ, Rayhan A, Falter C, Kim DK, Roth FP, Falter-Braun P. G3 (Bethesda). 2023 Jul 5;13(7):jkad105. doi: 10.1093/g3journal/jkad105. PubMed 37267226.
Backbone
  Vector backbone: pDONR223
  Backbone manufacturer: Rual et al, Genome Res. 14:2128-2135, 2004.
  Backbone size w/o insert (bp): 5005
  Vector type: Other
Growth in bacteria
  Bacterial resistance: Spectinomycin, 50 μg/mL
  Growth temperature: 37°C
  Growth strain: DH5alpha
  Copy number: Unknown
Gene/Insert
  Gene/Insert name: NSP10
  Species: Other
  Insert size (bp): 405
  Entrez Gene: ORF1ab (a.k.a. HCNV63gp1)
  Cloning method: Gateway Cloning
  Sequencing primers: 5′ m13-For; 3′ m13-Rev
Resource information
  A portion of this plasmid was derived from a plasmid made by: Falter-Braun Lab
Terms and licenses: Academic/Nonprofit Terms; Industry Terms
How to cite: pDONR223 HCoV-NL63 NSP10_stop was a gift from Fritz Roth (Addgene plasmid # 168676 ; http://n2t.net/addgene:168676 ; RRID:Addgene_168676)
