[The description below was written by a language model from this plasmid's Addgene catalogue record and pLannotate feature annotations shown in this document.]
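Description:
pDONR223 HCoV-NL63 NSP10_stop is a Gateway Entry clone built on the pDONR223 donor backbone and propagated in E. coli. It carries a high-copy ColE1/pUC-type origin of replication and is selected with spectinomycin through the aadA (SmR) aminoglycoside adenylyltransferase gene, which appears to be driven by a fragment of the class 1 integron Pc promoter lying upstream. The sequenced plasmid is about 3.2 kb. This is smaller than the listed 5 kb empty backbone, as expected once the donor vector's counter-selection cassette has been replaced by a short insert during Gateway cloning. The small lacI, lacZα and gentamicin-resistance fragments in the annotation are backbone remnants rather than functional genes. The rrnB T1 and T2 terminators sit upstream of the cloning region and insulate it from read-through transcription.

The payload is a 405 bp coding sequence for non-structural protein 10 (NSP10) of human coronavirus NL63, a mature cleavage product of the ORF1ab replicase polyprotein. The automated annotation correctly matches this region to the NL63 replicase polyprotein 1a, but the "Nsp9" note it attaches is generic polyprotein text rather than a description of this insert. The ORF is flanked by attL recombination sites. One is labelled attL3 by the annotation tool, although pDONR223 entry clones normally carry attL1 and attL2. The "_stop" suffix indicates that the ORF retains a stop codon, which suits native C-terminal or N-terminally tagged expression. The entry vector has no promoter positioned to express the insert; the only one nearby is a T7 promoter outside attL2, reading back towards it. The clone is instead meant to transfer NSP10 by LR recombination into destination vectors of choice, as part of a collection of human coronavirus ORF clones.
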