Features (pLannotate 1.2.2; 12 found; start..end, strand, type, name):
      2..97      +  protein_bind   attL3: mutant version of attL; recombination site for the Gateway® LR reaction LR Clonase™
    103..507     +  CDS            R1A_CVHNL (fragment): Experimental evidence at protein level: Swiss-Prot protein existence level 1. Nsp9 is a ssRNA-binding protein. From Human coronavirus NL63 (HCoV-NL63).
    512..611     -  protein_bind   attL2: mutant version of attL; recombination site for the Gateway® LR reaction LR Clonase™
    629..647     -  promoter       T7 promoter: promoter for bacteriophage T7 RNA polymerase
    837..860     +  promoter       Pc promoter (fragment): intI1 (promoter lies within the coding sequence); class 1 integron promoter
   1036..1092    +  CDS            GmR (fragment): gentamycin acetyltransferase; aacC1; confers resistance to gentamycin
   1099..1890    +  CDS            SmR: aminoglycoside adenylyltransferase (Murphy, 1985); aadA; confers resistance to spectinomycin and streptomycin
   1983..2571    +  rep_origin     ori: high-copy-number ColE1/pMB1/pBR322/pUC origin of replication
   2754..2846    +  CDS            lacI (fragment): lac repressor; lacI; The lac repressor binds to the lac operator to inhibit transcription in E. coli. This inhibition can be relieved by adding lactose or isopropyl-β-D-thiogalactopyranoside (IPTG).
   2901..2928    -  terminator     rrnB T2 terminator: transcription terminator T2 from the E. coli rrnB gene
   3060..3103    +  terminator     rrnB T1 terminator: Escherichia coli rrnB; transcription terminator T1 from the E. coli rrnB gene
   3150..3186    -  CDS            lacZα (fragment): LacZα fragment of β-galactosidase; lacZ fragment
>Addgene plasmid #168676 | pDONR223 HCoV-NL63 NSP10_stop | addgene full sequence | sequence record 392110 | Addgene NGS Result
CAAATAATGATTTTATTTTGACTGATAGTGACCTGTTCGTTGCAACAAATTGATGAGCAATGCTTTTTTA
TAATGCCAACTTTGTACAAAAAAGTTGGCATGGCTGGTAAACAAACTGAATTGGCTGTTAATTCTGGACT
TTTAACTGCTTGTGCTTTTTCTGTTGATCCAGCAACTACTTACTTGGAAGCTGTTAAACATGGTGCAAAA
CCTGTAAGTAATTGTATTAAGATGTTATCTAATGGTGCTGGTAATGGTCAAGCTATAACAACTAGTGTAG
ATGCTAACACCAATCAAGATTCTTATGGTGGAGCGTCTATTTGTTTGTATTGTCGGGCCCACGTTCCTCA
CCCTAGTATGGATGGTTACTGTAAGTTTAAGGGTAAATGTGTTCAGGTTCCTATTGGTTGTTTGGACCCT
ATTAGGTTTTGTTTAGAAAATAATGTGTGTAATGTTTGTGGTTGTTGGTTGGGACACGGGTGTGCTTGTG
ACCGTACAACTATTCAATAATACCCAACTTTCTTGTACAAAGTTGGCATTATAAGAAAGCATTGCTTATC
AATTTGTTGCAACGAACAGGTCACTATCAGTCAAAATAAAATCATTATTTGCCATCCAGCTGATATCCCC
TATAGTGAGTCGTATTACATGGTCATAGCTGTTTCCTGGCAGCTCTGGCCCGTGTCTCAAAATCTCTGAT
GTTACATTGCACAAGATAAAAATATATCATCATGCCTCCTCTAGACCAGCCAGGACAGAAATGCCTCGAC
TTCGCTGCTACCCAAGGTTGCCGGGTGACGCACACCGTGGAAACGGATGAAGGCACGAACCCAGTGGACA
TAAGCCTGTTCGGTTCGTAAGCTGTAATGCAAGTAGCGTATGCGCTCACGCAACTGGTCCAGAACCTTGA
CCGAACGCAGCGGTGGTAACGGCGCAGTGGCGGTTTTCATGGCTTGTTATGACTGTTTTTTTGGGGTACA
GTCTATGCCTCGGGCATCCAAGCAGCAAGCGCGTTACGCCGTGGGTCGATGTTTGATGTTATGGAGCAGC
AACGATGTTACGCAGCAGGGCAGTCGCCCTAAAACAAAGTTAAACATTATGAGGGAAGCGGTGATCGCCG
AAGTATCGACTCAACTATCAGAGGTAGTTGGCGTCATCGAGCGCCATCTCGAACCGACGTTGCTGGCCGT
ACATTTGTACGGCTCCGCAGTGGATGGCGGCCTGAAGCCACACAGTGATATTGATTTGCTGGTTACGGTG
ACCGTAAGGCTTGATGAAACAACGCGGCGAGCTTTGATCAACGACCTTTTGGAAACTTCGGCTTCCCCTG
GAGAGAGCGAGATTCTCCGCGCTGTAGAAGTCACCATTGTTGTGCACGACGACATCATTCCGTGGCGTTA
TCCAGCTAAGCGCGAACTGCAATTTGGAGAATGGCAGCGCAATGACATTCTTGCAGGTATCTTCGAGCCA
GCCACGATCGACATTGATCTGGCTATCTTGCTGACAAAAGCAAGAGAACATAGCGTTGCCTTGGTAGGTC
CAGCGGCGGAGGAACTCTTTGATCCGGTTCCTGAACAGGATCTATTTGAGGCGCTAAATGAAACCTTAAC
GCTATGGAACTCGCCGCCCGACTGGGCTGGCGATGAGCGAAATGTAGTGCTTACGTTGTCCCGCATTTGG
TACAGCGCAGTAACCGGCAAAATCGCGCCGAAGGATGTCGCTGCCGACTGGGCAATGGAGCGCCTGCCGG
CCCAGTATCAGCCCGTCATACTTGAAGCTAGACAGGCTTATCTTGGACAAGAAGAAGATCGCTTGGCCTC
GCGCGCAGATCAGTTGGAAGAATTTGTCCACTACGTGAAAGGCGAGATCACCAAGGTAGTCGGCAAATAA
CCCTCGAGCCACCCATGACCAAAATCCCTTAACGTGAGTTACGCGTCGTTCCACTGAGCGTCAGACCCCG
TAGAAAAGATCAAAGGATCTTCTTGAGATCCTTTTTTTCTGCGCGTAATCTGCTGCTTGCAAACAAAAAA
ACCACCGCTACCAGCGGTGGTTTGTTTGCCGGATCAAGAGCTACCAACTCTTTTTCCGAAGGTAACTGGC
TTCAGCAGAGCGCAGATACCAAATACTGTTCTTCTAGTGTAGCCGTAGTTAGGCCACCACTTCAAGAACT
CTGTAGCACCGCCTACATACCTCGCTCTGCTAATCCTGTTACCAGTGGCTGCTGCCAGTGGCGATAAGTC
GTGTCTTACCGGGTTGGACTCAAGACGATAGTTACCGGATAAGGCGCAGCGGTCGGGCTGAACGGGGGGT
TCGTGCACACAGCCCAGCTTGGAGCGAACGACCTACACCGAACTGAGATACCTACAGCGTGAGCTATGAG
AAAGCGCCACGCTTCCCGAAGGGAGAAAGGCGGACAGGTATCCGGTAAGCGGCAGGGTCGGAACAGGAGA
GCGCACGAGGGAGCTTCCAGGGGGAAACGCCTGGTATCTTTATAGTCCTGTCGGGTTTCGCCACCTCTGA
CTTGAGCGTCGATTTTTGTGATGCTCGTCAGGGGGGCGGAGCCTATGGAAAAACGCCAGCAACGCGGCCT
TTTTACGGTTCCTGGCCTTTTGCTGGCCTTTTGCTCACATGTTCTTTCCTGCGTTATCCCCTGATTCTGT
GGATAACCGTATTACCGCCTTTGAGTGAGCTGATACCGCTCGCCGCAGCCGAACGACCGAGCGCAGCGAG
TCAGTGAGCGAGGAAGCGGAAGAGCGCCCAATACGCAAACCGCCTCTCCCCGCGCGTTGGCCGATTCATT
AATGCAGCTGGCACGACAGGTTTCCCGACTGGAAAGCGGGCAGTGAGCGCAACGCAATTAATACGCGTAC
CGCTAGCCAGGAAGAGTTTGTAGAAACGCAAAAAGGCCATCCGTCAGGATGGCCTTCTGCTTAGTTTGAT
GCCTGGCAGTTTATGGCGGGCGTCCTGCCCGCCACCCTCCGGGCCGTTGCTTCACAACGTTCAAATCCGC
TCCCGGCGGATTTGTCCTACTCAGGAGAGCGTTCACCGACAAACAACAGATAAAACGAAAGGCCCAGTCT
TCCGACTGAGCCTTTCGTTTTATTTGATGCCTGGCAGTTCCCTACTCTCGCGTTAACGCTAGCATGGATG
TTTTCCCAGTCACGACGTTGTAAAACGACGGCCAGTCTTAAGCTCGGGCCC
